Addgene plasmid #75734: RPS6KA2 gRNA (BRDN0001148851)
Purpose: 3rd generation lentiviral gRNA plasmid targeting human RPS6KA2
Depositing lab: John Doench & David Root. Depositing organization: Broad Institute. Publication: Optimized sgRNA design to maximize activity and minimize off-target effects of CRISPR-Cas9. Doench JG, Fusi N, Sullender M, Hegde M, Vaimberg EW, Donovan KF, Smith I, Tothova Z, Wilen C, Orchard R, Virgin HW, Listgarten J, Root DE. Nat Biotechnol. 2016 Jan 18. doi: 10.1038/nbt.3437. PubMed 26780180.
Backbone
  Vector backbone: lentiGuide-Puro
  Backbone manufacturer: Zhang Lab (Addgene plasmid # 52963)
  Vector type: Mammalian Expression, Lentiviral, CRISPR
  Selectable markers: Puromycin
Growth in bacteria
  Bacterial resistance: Ampicillin, 100 μg/mL
  Growth temperature: 37°C
  Growth strain: DH5alpha
  Copy number: High Copy
Gene/Insert
  Gene/Insert name: RPS6KA2 (alt name: RPS6KA2)
  gRNA/shRNA sequence: AGGAGTACGCTCTCTTGTCG
  Species: H. sapiens (human)
  Entrez Gene: RPS6KA2 (a.k.a. HU-2, MAPKAPK1C, RSK, RSK3, S6K-alpha, S6K-alpha2, p90-RSK3, p90RSK2, pp90RSK3)
  Promoter: hU6
  Cloning method: Unknown
  Sequencing primers: 5′ U6-F; 3′ pS2-R
Terms and licenses: Academic/Nonprofit Terms; Industry Terms: Not Available to Industry
Depositor comments: The gRNA was designed to target a Genbank reference sequence which has since been removed from the database. Note that this plasmid does NOT contain Cas9. It should be used in conjunction with lentiCas9-Blast (Addgene #52962) or otherwise with cell lines already expressing Cas9. Browse the full kinome gRNA library at http://www.addgene.org/pooled-library/broadgpp-human-kinome/ or visit http://www.broadinstitute.org/rnai/public/ for detailed protocols and information.
How to cite: RPS6KA2 gRNA (BRDN0001148851) was a gift from John Doench & David Root (Addgene plasmid # 75734 ; http://n2t.net/addgene:75734 ; RRID:Addgene_75734)
