[The description below was written by a language model from this plasmid's Addgene catalogue record and pLannotate feature annotations shown in this document.]
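Description:
RPS6KA2 gRNA (BRDN0001148851) is a third-generation lentiviral CRISPR guide plasmid built on the lentiGuide-Puro backbone and designed to deliver a single guide RNA against human RPS6KA2, the gene encoding the p90 ribosomal S6 kinase family member RSK3. In bacteria it is maintained as a high-copy plasmid through a ColE1/pUC-type origin and selected with ampicillin via the β-lactamase gene. An f1 origin, an SV40 origin and remnants of lac and phage promoter sequences are also annotated in the backbone.

The lentiviral transfer cassette begins with an RSV promoter fused to a truncated HIV-1 5' LTR, which makes genomic RNA production Tat-independent, followed by the Ψ packaging signal with a partial gag segment and the Rev response element for nuclear export of the unspliced genome. Inside the provirus, a human U6 RNA polymerase III promoter drives the targeting spacer joined to the Streptococcus pyogenes Cas9 guide scaffold, and a cPPT/CTS element aids nuclear import of the reverse-transcribed genome. A separate EF-1α promoter with its intron A expresses puromycin N-acetyltransferase for selection of transduced mammalian cells, and WPRE boosts transcript expression. The ΔU3 self-inactivating 3' LTR closes the cassette, with an SV40 polyadenylation signal just downstream.

The plasmid does not encode Cas9, so it must be paired with a separate Cas9 vector or used in cells that already express Cas9 to knock out RPS6KA2. It belongs to a human kinome guide collection. The depositor notes that the guide was designed against a GenBank reference sequence that has since been withdrawn.
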