Features (pLannotate 1.2.2; 29 found; start..end, strand, type, name):
     14..80      +  CDS            small t antigen (fragment): SV40 (simian virus 40) small t antigen
    106..317     +  promoter       EF-1α core promoter: core promoter for human elongation factor EF-1α
    318..1256    +  intron         EF-1α intron A: intron upstream of the start codon of human EF-1α
   1278..1877    +  CDS            PuroR (fragment): puromycin N-acetyltransferase; pac from Streptomyces; confers resistance to puromycin
   1893..2481    +  misc_feature   WPRE: woodchuck hepatitis virus posttranscriptional regulatory element
   2532..2551    +  misc_feature   cPPT/CTS (fragment): central polypurine tract and central termination sequence of HIV-1
   2553..2786    +  LTR            3' LTR (ΔU3): self-inactivating 3' long terminal repeat (LTR) from HIV-1
   2864..2985    +  polyA_signal   SV40 poly(A) signal: SV40 polyadenylation signal
   3025..3160    +  rep_origin     SV40 ori: SV40 origin of replication
   3181..3199    -  promoter       T7 promoter: promoter for bacteriophage T7 RNA polymerase
   3207..3362    +  CDS            lacZα (fragment): LacZα fragment of β-galactosidase; lacZ fragment
   3367..3795    +  rep_origin     f1 ori (sequence partly withheld): f1 bacteriophage origin of replication; arrow indicates direction of (+) strand synthesis
   3848..3952    +  promoter       AmpR promoter: bla
   3953..4813    +  CDS            AmpR: β-lactamase; bla; confers resistance to ampicillin, carbenicillin, and related antibiotics
   4984..5572    +  rep_origin     ori: high-copy-number ColE1/pMB1/pBR322/pUC origin of replication
   5755..5847    +  CDS            lacI (fragment): lac repressor; lacI; The lac repressor binds to the lac operator to inhibit transcription in E. coli. This inhibition can be relieved by adding lactose or isopropyl-β-D-thiogalactopyranoside (IPTG).
   5860..5881    +  protein_bind   CAP binding site: CAP binding activates transcription in the presence of cAMP. E. coli catabolite activator protein
   5896..5926    +  promoter       lac promoter: promoter for the E. coli lac operon
   5934..5950    +  protein_bind   lac operator: The lac repressor binds to the lac operator to inhibit transcription in E. coli. This inhibition can be relieved by adding lactose or isopropyl-β-D-thiogalactopyranoside (IPTG). lac repressor encoded by lacI
   5995..6013    +  promoter       T3 promoter: promoter for bacteriophage T3 RNA polymerase
   6041..6267    +  promoter       RSV promoter: Rous sarcoma virus enhancer/promoter
   6268..6448    +  LTR            5' LTR (truncated): truncated 5' long terminal repeat (LTR) from HIV-1
   6495..6620    +  misc_feature   HIV-1 Ψ: packaging signal of human immunodeficiency virus type 1
   6604..6967    +  CDS            HIV-1 gag (fragment): gag protein from human immunodeficiency virus 1; gag
   7113..7346    +  misc_feature   RRE: The Rev response element (RRE) of HIV-1 allows for Rev-dependent mRNA export from the nucleus to the cytoplasm.
   7723..7749    +  CDS            Rev (fragment): human immunodeficiency virus 1 (HIV-1) Rev protein; rev; enhances nuclear export of unspliced and incompletely spliced viral mRNAs
   7753..7993    +  promoter       U6 promoter: RNA polymerase III promoter for human U6 snRNA
   8023..8098    +  misc_RNA       gRNA scaffold: guide RNA scaffold for the Streptococcus pyogenes CRISPR/Cas9 system
   8154..8271    +  misc_feature   cPPT/CTS: central polypurine tract and central termination sequence of HIV-1
>Addgene plasmid #75734 | RPS6KA2 gRNA (BRDN0001148851) | addgene full sequence | sequence record 184462 | Addgene Assembled Sequence
CCCGGGTGCAAAGATGGATAAAGTTTTAAACAGAGAGGAATCTTTGCAGCTAATGGACCTTCTAGGTCTT
GAAAGGAGTGGGAATTGGCTCCGGTGCCCGTCAGTGGGCAGAGCGCACATCGCCCACAGTCCCCGAGAAG
TTGGGGGGAGGGGTCGGCAATTGATCCGGTGCCTAGAGAAGGTGGCGCGGGGTAAACTGGGAAAGTGATG
TCGTGTACTGGCTCCGCCTTTTTCCCGAGGGTGGGGGAGAACCGTATATAAGTGCAGTAGTCGCCGTGAA
CGTTCTTTTTCGCAACGGGTTTGCCGCCAGAACACAGGTAAGTGCCGTGTGTGGTTCCCGCGGGCCTGGC
CTCTTTACGGGTTATGGCCCTTGCGTGCCTTGAATTACTTCCACCTGGCTGCAGTACGTGATTCTTGATC
CCGAGCTTCGGGTTGGAAGTGGGTGGGAGAGTTCGAGGCCTTGCGCTTAAGGAGCCCCTTCGCCTCGTGC
TTGAGTTGAGGCCTGGCCTGGGCGCTGGGGCCGCCGCGTGCGAATCTGGTGGCACCTTCGCGCCTGTCTC
GCTGCTTTCGATAAGTCTCTAGCCATTTAAAATTTTTGATGACCTGCTGCGACGCTTTTTTTCTGGCAAG
ATAGTCTTGTAAATGCGGGCCAAGATCTGCACACTGGTATTTCGGTTTTTGGGGCCGCGGGCGGCGACGG
GGCCCGTGCGTCCCAGCGCACATGTTCGGCGAGGCGGGGCCTGCGAGCGCGGCCACCGAGAATCGGACGG
GGGTAGTCTCAAGCTGGCCGGCCTGCTCTGGTGCCTGGCCTCGCGCCGCCGTGTATCGCCCCGCCCTGGG
CGGCAAGGCTGGCCCGGTCGGCACCAGTTGCGTGAGCGGAAAGATGGCCGCTTCCCGGCCCTGCTGCAGG
GAGCTCAAAATGGAGGACGCGGCGCTCGGGAGAGCGGGCGGGTGAGTCACCCACACAAAGGAAAAGGGCC
TTTCCGTCCTCAGCCGTCGCTTCATGTGACTCCACGGAGTACCGGGCGCCGTCCAGGCACCTCGATTAGT
TCTCGAGCTTTTGGAGTACGTCGTCTTTAGGTTGGGGGGAGGGGTTTTATGCGATGGAGTTTCCCCACAC
TGAGTGGGTGGAGACTGAAGTTAGGCCAGCTTGGCACTTGATGTAATTCTCCTTGGAATTTGCCCTTTTT
GAGTTTGGATCTTGGTTCATTCTCAAGCCTCAGACAGTGGTTCAAAGTTTTTTTCTTCCATTTCAGGTGT
CGTGACGTACGGCCACCATGACCGAGTACAAGCCCACGGTGCGCCTCGCCACCCGCGACGACGTCCCCAG
GGCCGTACGCACCCTCGCCGCCGCGTTCGCCGACTACCCCGCCACGCGCCACACCGTCGATCCGGACCGC
CACATCGAGCGGGTCACCGAGCTGCAAGAACTCTTCCTCACGCGCGTCGGGCTCGACATCGGCAAGGTGT
GGGTCGCGGACGACGGCGCCGCCGTGGCGGTCTGGACCACGCCGGAGAGCGTCGAAGCGGGGGCGGTGTT
CGCCGAGATCGGCCCGCGCATGGCCGAGTTGAGCGGTTCCCGGCTGGCCGCGCAGCAACAGATGGAAGGC
CTCCTGGCGCCGCACCGGCCCAAGGAGCCCGCGTGGTTCCTGGCCACCGTCGGAGTCTCGCCCGACCACC
AGGGCAAGGGTCTGGGCAGCGCCGTCGTGCTCCCCGGAGTGGAGGCGGCCGAGCGCGCCGGGGTGCCCGC
CTTCCTGGAGACCTCCGCGCCCCGCAACCTCCCCTTCTACGAGCGGCTCGGCTTCACCGTCACCGCCGAC
GTCGAGGTGCCCGAAGGACCGCGCACCTGGTGCATGACCCGCAAGCCCGGTGCCTGAACGCGTTAAGTCG
ACAATCAACCTCTGGATTACAAAATTTGTGAAAGATTGACTGGTATTCTTAACTATGTTGCTCCTTTTAC
GCTATGTGGATACGCTGCTTTAATGCCTTTGTATCATGCTATTGCTTCCCGTATGGCTTTCATTTTCTCC
TCCTTGTATAAATCCTGGTTGCTGTCTCTTTATGAGGAGTTGTGGCCCGTTGTCAGGCAACGTGGCGTGG
TGTGCACTGTGTTTGCTGACGCAACCCCCACTGGTTGGGGCATTGCCACCACCTGTCAGCTCCTTTCCGG
GACTTTCGCTTTCCCCCTCCCTATTGCCACGGCGGAACTCATCGCCGCCTGCCTTGCCCGCTGCTGGACA
GGGGCTCGGCTGTTGGGCACTGACAATTCCGTGGTGTTGTCGGGGAAATCATCGTCCTTTCCTTGGCTGC
TCGCCTGTGTTGCCACCTGGATTCTGCGCGGGACGTCCTTCTGCTACGTCCCTTCGGCCCTCAATCCAGC
GGACCTTCCTTCCCGCGGCCTGCTGCCGGCTCTGCGGCCTCTTCCGCGTCTTCGCCTTCGCCCTCAGACG
AGTCGGATCTCCCTTTGGGCCGCCTCCCCGCGTCGACTTTAAGACCAATGACTTACAAGGCAGCTGTAGA
TCTTAGCCACTTTTTAAAAGAAAAGGGGGGACTGGAAGGGCTAATTCACTCCCAACGAAGACAAGATCTG
CTTTTTGCTTGTACTGGGTCTCTCTGGTTAGACCAGATCTGAGCCTGGGAGCTCTCTGGCTAACTAGGGA
ACCCACTGCTTAAGCCTCAATAAAGCTTGCCTTGAGTGCTTCAAGTAGTGTGTGCCCGTCTGTTGTGTGA
CTCTGGTAACTAGAGATCCCTCAGACCCTTTTAGTCAGTGTGGAAAATCTCTAGCAGTACGTATAGTAGT
TCATGTCATCTTATTATTCAGTATTTATAACTTGCAAAGAAATGAATATCAGAGAGTGAGAGGAACTTGT
TTATTGCAGCTTATAATGGTTACAAATAAAGCAATAGCATCACAAATTTCACAAATAAAGCATTTTTTTC
ACTGCATTCTAGTTGTGGTTTGTCCAAACTCATCAATGTATCTTATCATGTCTGGCTCTAGCTATCCCGC
CCCTAACTCCGCCCATCCCGCCCCTAACTCCGCCCAGTTCCGCCCATTCTCCGCCCCATGGCTGACTAAT
TTTTTTTATTTATGCAGAGGCCGAGGCCGCCTCGGCCTCTGAGCTATTCCAGAAGTAGTGAGGAGGCTTT
TTTGGAGGCCTAGGGACGTACCCAATTCGCCCTATAGTGAGTCGTATTACGCGCGCTCACTGGCCGTCGT
TTTACAACGTCGTGACTGGGAAAACCCTGGCGTTACCCAACTTAATCGCCTTGCAGCACATCCCCCTTTC
GCCAGCTGGCGTAATAGCGAAGAGGCCCGCACCGATCGCCCTTCCCAACAGTTGCGCAGCCTGAATGGCG
AATGGG
[124 nt withheld, positions 3367-3490]
C
[91 nt withheld, positions 3492-3582]
A
[49 nt withheld, positions 3584-3632]
CCTTTGACGTTGGAGTCCACGTTCTTT
[37 nt withheld, positions 3660-3696]
ACCCTATCTCGGTCTATTCTTTTGATTTATAAGGGATTTTGCCGATTTCGGCCTATTGGTTAAAAAATGA
GCTGATTTAACAAAAATTTAACGCGAATTTTAACAAAATATTAACGCTTACAATTTAGGTGGCACTTTTC
GGGGAAATGTGCGCGGAACCCCTATTTGTTTATTTTTCTAAATACATTCAAATATGTATCCGCTCATGAG
ACAATAACCCTGATAAATGCTTCAATAATATTGAAAAAGGAAGAGTATGAGTATTCAACATTTCCGTGTC
GCCCTTATTCCCTTTTTTGCGGCATTTTGCCTTCCTGTTTTTGCTCACCCAGAAACGCTGGTGAAAGTAA
AAGATGCTGAAGATCAGTTGGGTGCACGAGTGGGTTACATCGAACTGGATCTCAACAGCGGTAAGATCCT
TGAGAGTTTTCGCCCCGAAGAACGTTTTCCAATGATGAGCACTTTTAAAGTTCTGCTATGTGGCGCGGTA
TTATCCCGTATTGACGCCGGGCAAGAGCAACTCGGTCGCCGCATACACTATTCTCAGAATGACTTGGTTG
AGTACTCACCAGTCACAGAAAAGCATCTTACGGATGGCATGACAGTAAGAGAATTATGCAGTGCTGCCAT
AACCATGAGTGATAACACTGCGGCCAACTTACTTCTGACAACGATCGGAGGACCGAAGGAGCTAACCGCT
TTTTTGCACAACATGGGGGATCATGTAACTCGCCTTGATCGTTGGGAACCGGAGCTGAATGAAGCCATAC
CAAACGACGAGCGTGACACCACGATGCCTGTAGCAATGGCAACAACGTTGCGCAAACTATTAACTGGCGA
ACTACTTACTCTAGCTTCCCGGCAACAATTAATAGACTGGATGGAGGCGGATAAAGTTGCAGGACCACTT
CTGCGCTCGGCCCTTCCGGCTGGCTGGTTTATTGCTGATAAATCTGGAGCCGGTGAGCGTGGGTCTCGCG
GTATCATTGCAGCACTGGGGCCAGATGGTAAGCCCTCCCGTATCGTAGTTATCTACACGACGGGGAGTCA
GGCAACTATGGATGAACGAAATAGACAGATCGCTGAGATAGGTGCCTCACTGATTAAGCATTGGTAACTG
TCAGACCAAGTTTACTCATATATACTTTAGATTGATTTAAAACTTCATTTTTAATTTAAAAGGATCTAGG
TGAAGATCCTTTTTGATAATCTCATGACCAAAATCCCTTAACGTGAGTTTTCGTTCCACTGAGCGTCAGA
CCCCGTAGAAAAGATCAAAGGATCTTCTTGAGATCCTTTTTTTCTGCGCGTAATCTGCTGCTTGCAAACA
AAAAAACCACCGCTACCAGCGGTGGTTTGTTTGCCGGATCAAGAGCTACCAACTCTTTTTCCGAAGGTAA
CTGGCTTCAGCAGAGCGCAGATACCAAATACTGTTCTTCTAGTGTAGCCGTAGTTAGGCCACCACTTCAA
GAACTCTGTAGCACCGCCTACATACCTCGCTCTGCTAATCCTGTTACCAGTGGCTGCTGCCAGTGGCGAT
AAGTCGTGTCTTACCGGGTTGGACTCAAGACGATAGTTACCGGATAAGGCGCAGCGGTCGGGCTGAACGG
GGGGTTCGTGCACACAGCCCAGCTTGGAGCGAACGACCTACACCGAACTGAGATACCTACAGCGTGAGCT
ATGAGAAAGCGCCACGCTTCCCGAAGGGAGAAAGGCGGACAGGTATCCGGTAAGCGGCAGGGTCGGAACA
GGAGAGCGCACGAGGGAGCTTCCAGGGGGAAACGCCTGGTATCTTTATAGTCCTGTCGGGTTTCGCCACC
TCTGACTTGAGCGTCGATTTTTGTGATGCTCGTCAGGGGGGCGGAGCCTATGGAAAAACGCCAGCAACGC
GGCCTTTTTACGGTTCCTGGCCTTTTGCTGGCCTTTTGCTCACATGTTCTTTCCTGCGTTATCCCCTGAT
TCTGTGGATAACCGTATTACCGCCTTTGAGTGAGCTGATACCGCTCGCCGCAGCCGAACGACCGAGCGCA
GCGAGTCAGTGAGCGAGGAAGCGGAAGAGCGCCCAATACGCAAACCGCCTCTCCCCGCGCGTTGGCCGAT
TCATTAATGCAGCTGGCACGACAGGTTTCCCGACTGGAAAGCGGGCAGTGAGCGCAACGCAATTAATGTG
AGTTAGCTCACTCATTAGGCACCCCAGGCTTTACACTTTATGCTTCCGGCTCGTATGTTGTGTGGAATTG
TGAGCGGATAACAATTTCACACAGGAAACAGCTATGACCATGATTACGCCAAGCGCGCAATTAACCCTCA
CTAAAGGGAACAAAAGCTGGAGCTGCAAGCTTAATGTAGTCTTATGCAATACTCTTGTAGTCTTGCAACA
TGGTAACGATGAGTTAGCAACATGCCTTACAAGGAGAGAAAAAGCACCGTGCATGCCGATTGGTGGAAGT
AAGGTGGTACGATCGTGCCTTATTAGGAAGGCAACAGACGGGTCTGACATGGATTGGACGAACCACTGAA
TTGCCGCATTGCAGAGATATTGTATTTAAGTGCCTAGCTCGATACATAAACGGGTCTCTCTGGTTAGACC
AGATCTGAGCCTGGGAGCTCTCTGGCTAACTAGGGAACCCACTGCTTAAGCCTCAATAAAGCTTGCCTTG
AGTGCTTCAAGTAGTGTGTGCCCGTCTGTTGTGTGACTCTGGTAACTAGAGATCCCTCAGACCCTTTTAG
TCAGTGTGGAAAATCTCTAGCAGTGGCGCCCGAACAGGGACTTGAAAGCGAAAGGGAAACCAGAGGAGCT
CTCTCGACGCAGGACTCGGCTTGCTGAAGCGCGCACGGCAAGAGGCGAGGGGCGGCGACTGGTGAGTACG
CCAAAAATTTTGACTAGCGGAGGCTAGAAGGAGAGAGATGGGTGCGAGAGCGTCAGTATTAAGCGGGGGA
GAATTAGATCGCGATGGGAAAAAATTCGGTTAAGGCCAGGGGGAAAGAAAAAATATAAATTAAAACATAT
AGTATGGGCAAGCAGGGAGCTAGAACGATTCGCAGTTAATCCTGGCCTGTTAGAAACATCAGAAGGCTGT
AGACAAATACTGGGACAGCTACAACCATCCCTTCAGACAGGATCAGAAGAACTTAGATCATTATATAATA
CAGTAGCAACCCTCTATTGTGTGCATCAAAGGATAGAGATAAAAGACACCAAGGAAGCTTTAGACAAGAT
AGAGGAAGAGCAAAACAAAAGTAAGACCACCGCACAGCAAGCGGCCGCTGATCTTCAGACCTGGAGGAGG
AGATATGAGGGACAATTGGAGAAGTGAATTATATAAATATAAAGTAGTAAAAATTGAACCATTAGGAGTA
GCACCCACCAAGGCAAAGAGAAGAGTGGTGCAGAGAGAAAAAAGAGCAGTGGGAATAGGAGCTTTGTTCC
TTGGGTTCTTGGGAGCAGCAGGAAGCACTATGGGCGCAGCGTCAATGACGCTGACGGTACAGGCCAGACA
ATTATTGTCTGGTATAGTGCAGCAGCAGAACAATTTGCTGAGGGCTATTGAGGCGCAACAGCATCTGTTG
CAACTCACAGTCTGGGGCATCAAGCAGCTCCAGGCAAGAATCCTGGCTGTGGAAAGATACCTAAAGGATC
AACAGCTCCTGGGGATTTGGGGTTGCTCTGGAAAACTCATTTGCACCACTGCTGTGCCTTGGAATGCTAG
TTGGAGTAATAAATCTCTGGAACAGATTTGGAATCACACGACCTGGATGGAGTGGGACAGAGAAATTAAC
AATTACACAAGCTTAATACACTCCTTAATTGAAGAATCGCAAAACCAGCAAGAAAAGAATGAACAAGAAT
TATTGGAATTAGATAAATGGGCAAGTTTGTGGAATTGGTTTAACATAACAAATTGGCTGTGGTATATAAA
ATTATTCATAATGATAGTAGGAGGCTTGGTAGGTTTAAGAATAGTTTTTGCTGTACTTTCTATAGTGAAT
AGAGTTAGGCAGGGATATTCACCATTATCGTTTCAGACCCACCTCCCAACCCCGAGGGGACCCAGAGAGG
GCCTATTTCCCATGATTCCTTCATATTTGCATATACGATACAAGGCTGTTAGAGAGATAATTAGAATTAA
TTTGACTGTAAACACAAAGATATTAGTACAAAATACGTGACGTAGAAAGTAATAATTTCTTGGGTAGTTT
GCAGTTTTAAAATTATGTTTTAAAATGGACTATCATATGCTTACCGTAACTTGAAAGTATTTCGATTTCT
TGGCTTTATATATCTTGTGGAAAGGACGAAACACCGAGGAGTACGCTCTCTTGTCGGTTTTAGAGCTAGA
AATAGCAAGTTAAAATAAGGCTAGTCCGTTATCAACTTGAAAAAGTGGCACCGAGTCGGTGCTTTTTTAA
GCTTGGCGTAACTAGATCTTGAGACAAATGGCAGTATTCATCCACAATTTTAAAAGAAAAGGGGGGATTG
GGGGGTACAGTGCAGGGGAAAGAATAGTAGACATAATAGCAACAGACATACAAACTAAAGAATTACAAAA
ACAAATTACAAAAATTCAAAATTTTCGGGTTTATTACAGGGACAGCAGAGATCCACTTTGGCGCCGGCTC
GAGGGGG
