>Addgene plasmid #75734 | RPS6KA2 gRNA (BRDN0001148851) | depositor partial sequence | sequence record 143194 | Target Sequence
AGGAGTACGCTCTCTTGTCG
