>Addgene plasmid #75734 | RPS6KA2 gRNA (BRDN0001148851) | addgene partial sequence | sequence record 184461 | hU6-F
ACGTGACGTAGAAAGTAATAATTTCTTGGGTAGTTTGCAGTTTTAAAATTATGTTTTAAAATGGACTATC
ATATGCTTACCGTAACTTGAAAGTATTTCGATTTCTTGGCTTTATATATCTTGTGGAAAGGACGAAACAC
CGAGGAGTACGCTCTCTTGTCGGTTTTAGAGCTAGAAATAGCAAGTTAAAATAAGGCTAGTCCGTTATCA
ACTTGAAAAAGTGGCACCGAGTCGGTGCTTTTTTAAGCTTGGCGTAACTAGATCTTGAGACAAATGGCAG
TATTCATCCACAATTTTAAAAGAAAAGGGGGGATTGGGGGGTACAGTGCAGGGGAAAGAATAGTAGACAT
AATAGCAACAGACATACAAACTAAAGAATTACAAAAACAAATTACAAAAATTCAAAATTTTCGGGTTTAT
TACAGGGACAGCAGAGATCCACTTTGGCGCCGGCTCGAGGGGGCCCGGGTGCAAAGATGGATAAAGTTTT
AAACAGAGAGGAATCTTTGCAGCTAATGGACCTTCTAGGTCTTGAAAGGAGTGGGAATTGGCTCCGGTGC
CCGTCAGTGG
